Addgene plasmid #235958: pME_G_0_6_009_3C2SR
Purpose: 3' Connector 2 Short Reverse in the M2 position used to dictate position for lvl2 assembly
Depositing lab: Tobias Erb. Depositing organization: Max Planck Institute for Terrestrial Microbiology. Publication: A modular high-throughput approach for advancing synthetic biology in the chloroplast of Chlamydomonas. Inckemann RM, Chotel T, Burgis M, Brinkmann CK, Andreas L, Baumann J, Sharma P, Klose M, Barrett J, Ries F, Paczia N, Glatter T, Mackinder LCM, Willmund F, Erb TJ. Nat Plants. 2025 Nov;11(11):2332-2349. doi: 10.1038/s41477-025-02126-2. Epub 2025 Nov 3. PubMed 41184475.
Backbone
  Vector backbone: pME_Cp_UAV_GFP
  Backbone size w/o insert (bp): 2101
  Vector type: Synthetic Biology
Growth in bacteria
  Bacterial resistance: Chloramphenicol, 25 μg/mL
  Growth temperature: 37°C
  Growth strain: DH5alpha
  Copy number: High Copy
Gene/Insert
  Gene/Insert name: 3C2SR
  Species: Synthetic
  Insert size (bp): 19
  Cloning method: Restriction Enzyme; 5′ cloning site BsaI (destroyed during cloning); 3′ cloning site BsaI (destroyed during cloning)
  Sequencing primers: 5′ CGTATCACGAGGCAGAATTTC; 3′ CCTGCATAACGCGAAGTAATC
Terms and licenses: Academic/Nonprofit Terms; Industry Terms: Not Available to Industry
Depositor comments: Please visit https://doi.org/10.1101/2024.05.08.593163 for bioRxiv preprint.
How to cite: pME_G_0_6_009_3C2SR was a gift from Tobias Erb (Addgene plasmid # 235958 ; http://n2t.net/addgene:235958 ; RRID:Addgene_235958)
