[The description below was written by a language model from this plasmid's Addgene catalogue record and pLannotate feature annotations shown in this document.]
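Description:
pME_G_0_6_009_3C2SR is a small synthetic-biology part plasmid (about 2.1 kb) from a modular cloning toolkit developed for engineering the Chlamydomonas chloroplast. It is built on the pME_Cp_UAV_GFP backbone, whose name suggests a universal acceptor vector with a GFP dropout cassette, although the record does not spell this out. Propagation is in E. coli from a high-copy ColE1/pUC-type origin, with selection by chloramphenicol through a cat gene driven by its native promoter and followed by the lambda t0 terminator. The cloning region is flanked by BioBrick prefix and suffix scars and insulated on either side by bacterial transcription terminators, including a his operon terminator, which limits read-through between the part and the backbone.

The payload is a 19 bp synthetic sequence, 3C2SR, described as "3' Connector 2 Short Reverse". It was inserted using BsaI sites that were destroyed during cloning, consistent with Golden Gate-style assembly by a type IIS enzyme. The insert is too short to be picked up by the automated annotation, so it does not appear in the feature table, but it presumably lies between the prefix and suffix elements. It encodes no gene, promoter or reporter. Instead it is a structural connector occupying the M2 position of the assembly standard, where it dictates the position a unit will take when several units are combined in a level 2 assembly. The "reverse" in its name may indicate reverse orientation, though the record does not explain this. Its use is therefore as a building block for assembling multigene constructs within this toolkit, not as a functional plasmid on its own.
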