Features (pLannotate 1.2.2; 8 found; start..end, strand, type, name):
    270..327     -  terminator     his operon terminator: This putative transcriptin terminator from the E. coli his operon has a 2-bp deletion introduced during synthesis. Its efficiency has not been determined.
    328..347     -  misc_feature   BioBrick suffix: universal suffix for all parts
    399..420     -  misc_feature   BioBrick prefix: BioBrick prefix for parts that do not start with "ATG"
    423..466     +  terminator     bacterial terminator: putative bacterial transcription terminator
    552..649     +  promoter       cat promoter: promoter of the E. coli cat gene encoding chloramphenicol acetyltransferase
    650..1306    +  CDS            cat: CAT_ECOLX - Experimental evidence at protein level: Swiss-Prot protein existence level 1. This enzyme is an effector of chloramphenicol resistance in bacteria. From Escherichia coli. This protein is used as a marker in many commonly used cloning vectors, such as pACYC184.
   1330..1424    +  terminator     lambda t0 terminator: transcription terminator from phage lambda
   1607..75      +  rep_origin     ori (across the origin): high-copy-number ColE1/pMB1/pBR322/pUC origin of replication
>Addgene plasmid #235958 | pME_G_0_6_009_3C2SR | addgene full sequence | sequence record 471525 | Addgene NGS Result
CCTGTCGGGTTTCGCCACCTCTGACTTGAGCGTCGATTTTTGTGATGCTCGTCAGGGGGGCGGAGCCTGT
GGAAAAACGCCAGCAACGCGGCCTTTTTACGGTTCCTGGCCTTTTGCTGGCCTTTTGCTCACATGTTCTT
TCCTGCGTTATCCCCTGATTCTGTGGATAACCGTATTACCGCCTTTGAGTGAGCTGATACCGCTCGCCGC
AGCCGAACGACCGAGCGCAGCGAGTCAGTGAGCGAGGAAGCCTGCATAACGCGAAGTAATCTTTTCGGTT
TTAAAGAAAAAGGGCAGGGTGGTGACACCTTGCCCTTTTTTGCCGGACTGCAGCGGCCGCTACTAGTCGC
GATGAGTGGTCTCAGTCTCGTCTCCTACTAGCGCGAGACCACTCATCGCTCTAGAAGCGGCCGCGAATTC
CAGAAATCATCCTTAGCGAAAGCTAAGGATTTTTTTTATCTGAAATTCTGCCTCGTGATACGCCTATTTT
TATAGGTTAATGTCATGATAATAATGGTTTCTTAGACGTCAGGTGGCACTCGAGTTGATCGGGCACGTAA
GAGGTTCCAACTTTCACCATAATGAAATAAGATCACTACCGGGCGTATTTTTTGAGTTATCGAGATTTTC
AGGAGCTAAGGAAGCTAAAATGGAGAAAAAAATCACTGGATATACCACCGTTGATATATCCCAATGGCAT
CGTAAAGAACATTTTGAGGCATTTCAGTCAGTTGCTCAATGTACCTATAACCAGACCGTTCAGCTGGATA
TTACGGCCTTTTTAAAGACCGTAAAGAAAAATAAGCACAAGTTTTATCCGGCCTTTATTCACATTCTTGC
CCGCCTGATGAATGCTCATCCGGAATTTCGTATGGCAATGAAAGACGGTGAGCTGGTGATATGGGATAGT
GTTCACCCTTGTTACACCGTTTTCCATGAGCAAACTGAAACGTTTTCATCACTCTGGAGTGAATACCACG
ACGATTTCCGGCAGTTTCTACACATATATTCGCAAGATGTGGCGTGTTACGGTGAAAACCTGGCCTATTT
CCCTAAAGGGTTTATTGAGAATATGTTTTTCGTATCAGCCAATCCCTGGGTGAGTTTCACCAGTTTTGAT
TTAAACGTGGCCAATATGGACAACTTCTTCGCCCCCGTTTTCACCATGGGCAAATATTATACGCAAGGCG
ACAAGGTGCTGATGCCGCTGGCGATTCAGGTTCATCATGCCGTTTGTGATGGCTTCCATGTCGGCAGAAT
GCTTAATGAATTACAACAGTACTGCGACGAGTGGCAGGGCGGGGCGTAATTTGATATCGAGCTCGCTTGG
ACTCCTGTTGATAGATCCAGTAATGACCTCAGAACTCCATCTGGATTTGTTCAGAACGCTCGGTTGCCGC
CGGGCGTTTTTTATTGGTGAGAATCCAAGCCTCGAGCTGTCAGACCAAGTTTACTCATATATACTTTAGA
TTGATTTAAAACTTCATTTTTAATTTAAAAGGATCTAGGTGAAGATCCTTTTTGATAATCTCATGACCAA
AATCCCTTAACGTGAGTTTTCGTTCCACTGAGCGTCAGACCCCGTAGAAAAGATCAAAGGATCTTCTTGA
GATCCTTTTTTTCTGCGCGTAATCTGCTGCTTGCAAACAAAAAAACCACCGCTACCAGCGGTGGTTTGTT
TGCCGGATCAAGAGCTACCAACTCTTTTTCCGAAGGTAACTGGCTTCAGCAGAGCGCAGATACCAAATAC
TGTTCTTCTAGTGTAGCCGTAGTTAGGCCACCACTTCAAGAACTCTGTAGCACCGCCTACATACCTCGCT
CTGCTAATCCTGTTACCAGTGGCTGCTGCCAGTGGCGATAAGTCGTGTCTTACCGGGTTGGACTCAAGAC
GATAGTTACCGGATAAGGCGCAGCGGTCGGGCTGAACGGGGGGTTCGTGCACACAGCCCAGCTTGGAGCG
AACGACCTACACCGAACTGAGATACCTACAGCGTGAGCTATGAGAAAGCGCCACGCTTCCCGAAGGGAGA
AAGGCGGACAGGTATCCGGTAAGCGGCAGGGTCGGAACAGGAGAGCGCACGAGGGAGCTTCCAGGGGGAA
ACGCCTGGTATCTTTATAGT
